>Addgene plasmid #86382 | pSTAP-seq_fly-ssp3 | addgene full sequence | sequence record 173943 | Addgene NGS Result
ATTTAGAAAAATAAACAAATAGGGGTTCCGCGCACATTTCCCCGAAAAGTGCCACCTG
[124 nt withheld, positions 59-182]
C
[91 nt withheld, positions 184-274]
A
[49 nt withheld, positions 276-324]
CCTTTGACGTTGGAGTCCACGTTCTTT
[37 nt withheld, positions 352-388]
ACCCTATCTCGGTCTATTCTTTTGATTTATAAGGGATTTTGCCGATTTCGGCCTATTGGTTAAAAAATGA
GCTGATTTAACAAAAATTTAACGCGAATTTTAACAAAATATTAACGCTTACAATTTGCCATTCGCCATTC
AGGCTGCGCAACTGTTGGGAAGGGCGATCGGTGCGGGCCTCTTCGCTATTACGCCAGCCCAAGCTACCAT
GATAAGTAAGTAATATTAAGGTACGGGAGGTACTTGGAGCGGCCGCAATAAAATATCTTTATTTTCATTA
CATCTGTGTGTTGGTTTTTTGTGTGAATCGATAGTACTAACATACGCTCTCCATCAAAACAAAACGAAAC
AAAACAAACTAGCAAAATAGGCTGTCCCCAGTGCAAGTGCAGGTGCCAGAACATTTCTCTATCGATAGGT
ACCTTTGTTGCTCCTATTTCAGACGTCGCTTCTTTGTTGTTTTTATCGCAGAATTTTGCAACGCCAGTGG
ACTTGGTAGCATTTTCCAAAGGCGTAACGAGTCTAAAGAAACCGCGATGTGTTCAATCAATGCCTGAAAG
ATTCCCCTTCACTATTCCAGTTGTCTGCTGCTTGTCTTGTGTCGGTTAGAGAGAAATTAGAATTTTTGAT
TTCTGCCAAACTCAGCCGAGCAGAGCCAGCTGATTTAAGCGTTGGGCTGCAATTGTGCAATATCTGTCAT
TGGGTAATCGATAGAAGCTAAACTATCGATACGAGCGCGCACTTAATCGACATTATAAGTAAATTCAATT
GTAAGAGCAACTTTTTGAGTATTCAACAAAAAAAACAGAAAAAATACCAAACACAATTATTTCACATTAA
CGCTTACAAAAACTTTCTATAAAAATGCACAATAATTCTTTTGTTTACAGGAGAAAAGTAAAACAGCGAA
AGAGAAAAAAAGAACTCAAATTTGAAATTTTTGGATTACAAAATTGCCTTCAAAATTGGCCCTTAACCGC
AAAGCTCCATCCGAAAGCTCACCGCGGGCGAGCGAGACAACCAGATCTTAGAGCATGCACCGGTGATATC
GCGGCCGCATTAGGCACCCCAGGCTTTACACTTTATGCTTCCGGCTCGTATAATGTGTGGATTTTGAGTT
AGGATCCGTCGAGATTTTCAGGAGCTAAGGAAGCTAAAATGGAGAAAAAAATCACTGGATATACCACCGT
TGATATATCCCAATGGCATCGTAAAGAACATTTTGAGGCATTTCAGTCAGTTGCTCAATGTACCTATAAC
CAGACCGTTCAGCTGGATATTACGGCCTTTTTAAAGACCGTAAAGAAAAATAAGCACAAGTTTTATCCGG
CCTTTATTCACATTCTTGCCCGCCTGATGAATGCTCATCCGGAATTCCGTATGGCAATGAAAGACGGTGA
GCTGGTGATATGGGATAGTGTTCACCCTTGTTACACCGTTTTCCATGAGCAAACTGAAACGTTTTCATCG
CTCTGGAGTGAATACCACGACGATTTCCGGCAGTTTCTACACATATATTCGCAAGATGTGGCGTGTTACG
GTGAAAACCTGGCCTATTTCCCTAAAGGGTTTATTGAGAATATGTTTTTCGTCTCAGCCAATCCCTGGGT
GAGTTTCACCAGTTTTGATTTAAACGTGGCCAATATGGACAACTTCTTCGCCCCCGTTTTCACCATGGGC
AAATATTATACGCAAGGCGACAAGGTGCTGATGCCGCTGGCGATTCAGGTTCATCATGCCGTTTGTGATG
GCTTCCATGTCGGCAGAATGCTTAATGAATTACAACAGTACTGCGATGAGTGGCAGGGCGGGGCGTAAAC
GCGTGGATCCGGCTTACTAAAAGCCAGATAACAGTATGCGTATTTGCGCGCTGATTTTTGCGGTATAAGA
ATATATACTGATATGTATACCCGAAGTATGTCAAAAAGAGGTATGCTATGAAGCAGCGTATTACAGTGAC
AGTTGACAGCGACAGCTATCAGTTGCTCAAGGCATATATGATGTCAATATCTCCGGTCTGGTAAGCACAA
CCATGCAGAATGAAGCCCGTCGTCTGCGTGCCGAACGCTGGAAAGCGGAAAATCAGGAAGGGATGGCTGA
GGTCGCCCGGTTTATTGAAATGAACGGCTCTTTTGCTGACGAGAACAGGGGCTGGTGAAATGCAGTTTAA
GGTTTACACCTATAAAAGAGAGAGCCGTTATCGTCTGTTTGTGGATGTACAGAGTGATATTATTGACACG
CCCGGGCGACGGATGGTGATCCCCCTGGCCAGTGCACGTCTGCTGTCAGATAAAGTCTCCCGTGAACTTT
ACCCGGTGGTGCATATCGGGGATGAAAGCTGGCGCATGATGACCACCGATATGGCCAGTGTGCCGGTCTC
CGTTATCGGGGAAGAAGTGGCTGATCTCAGCCACCGCGAAAATGACATCAAAAACGCCATTAACCTGATG
TTCTGGGGAATATAAATGTCAGGCTCCCTTATACACAGCCAGTCTGCAGGATATCGTCGACGAATTCGGC
CCCTGCAGGGGCATTCCGGTACTGTTGGTAAAGCCACCATGGAAAAGGTAGGTTCAACCACTGATGCCTA
GGCACACCGAAACGACTAACCCTAATTCTTATCCTTTACTTCAGGCCACTTAAGCATGGCTAGCAAAGGA
GAAGAACTCTTCACTGGAGTTGTCCCAATTCTTGTTGAATTAGATGGTGATGTTAACGGCCACAAGTTCT
CTGTCAGTGGAGAGGGTGAAGGTGATGCAACATACGGAAAACTTACCCTGAAGTTCATCTGCACTACTGG
CAAACTGCCTGTTCCCTGGCCAACACTAGTCTGATCTAGAGTCGGGGCGGCCGGCCGCTTCGAGCAGACA
TGATAAGATACATTGATGAGTTTGGACAAACCACAACTAGAATGCAGTGAAAAAAATGCTTTATTTGTGA
AATTTGTGATGCTATTGCTTTATTTGTAACCATTATAAGCTGCAATAAACAAGTTAACAACAACAATTGC
ATTCATTTTATGTTTCAGGTTCAGGGGGAGGTGTGGGAGGTTTTTTAAAGCAAGTAAAACCTCTACAAAT
GTGGTAAAATCGATAAGGATCCGACCGATGCCCTCAAGCTTTGAGAGGGGCCCCCTTCAACCCAGTCAGC
TCCGACGTCTTGGCGCCCCCGCGGGGCATGACTATCGTCGCCGCACTTATGACTGTCTTCTTTATCATGC
AACTCGTAGGACAGGTGCCGGCAGCGCTCTTCCGCTTCCTCGCTCACTGACTCGCTGCGCTCGGTCGTTC
GGCTGCGGCGAGCGGTATCAGCTCACTCAAAGGCGGTAATACGGTTATCCACAGAATCAGGGGATAACGC
AGGAAAGAACATGTGAGCAAAAGGCCAGCAAAAGGCCAGGAACCGTAAAAAGGCCGCGTTGCTGGCGTTT
TTCCATAGGCTCCGCCCCCCTGACGAGCATCACAAAAATCGACGCTCAAGTCAGAGGTGGCGAAACCCGA
CAGGACTATAAAGATACCAGGCGTTTCCCCCTGGAAGCTCCCTCGTGCGCTCTCCTGTTCCGACCCTGCC
GCTTACCGGATACCTGTCCGCCTTTCTCCCTTCGGGAAGCGTGGCGCTTTCTCATAGCTCACGCTGTAGG
TATCTCAGTTCGGTGTAGGTCGTTCGCTCCAAGCTGGGCTGTGTGCACGAACCCCCCGTTCAGCCCGACC
GCTGCGCCTTATCCGGTAACTATCGTCTTGAGTCCAACCCGGTAAGACACGACTTATCGCCACTGGCAGC
AGCCACTGGTAACAGGATTAGCAGAGCGAGGTATGTAGGCGGTGCTACAGAGTTCTTGAAGTGGTGGCCT
AACTACGGCTACACTAGAAGAACAGTATTTGGTATCTGCGCTCTGCTGAAGCCAGTTACCTTCGGAAAAA
GAGTTGGTAGCTCTTGATCCGGCAAACAAACCACCGCTGGTAGCGGTGGTTTTTTTGTTTGCAAGCAGCA
GATTACGCGCAGAAAAAAAGGATCTCAAGAAGATCCTTTGATCTTTTCTACGGGGTCTGACGCTCAGTGG
AACGAAAACTCACGTTAAGGGATTTTGGTCATGAGATTATCAAAAAGGATCTTCACCTAGATCCTTTTAA
ATTAAAAATGAAGTTTTAAATCAATCTAAAGTATATATGAGTAAACTTGGTCTGACAGTTACCAATGCTT
AATCAGTGAGGCACCTATCTCAGCGATCTGTCTATTTCGTTCATCCATAGTTGCCTGACTCCCCGTCGTG
TAGATAACTACGATACGGGAGGGCTTACCATCTGGCCCCAGTGCTGCAATGATACCGCGAGACCCACGCT
CACCGGCTCCAGATTTATCAGCAATAAACCAGCCAGCCGGAAGGGCCGAGCGCAGAAGTGGTCCTGCAAC
TTTATCCGCCTCCATCCAGTCTATTAATTGTTGCCGGGAAGCTAGAGTAAGTAGTTCGCCAGTTAATAGT
TTGCGCAACGTTGTTGCCATTGCTACAGGCATCGTGGTGTCACGCTCGTCGTTTGGTATGGCTTCATTCA
GCTCCGGTTCCCAACGATCAAGGCGAGTTACATGATCCCCCATGTTGTGCAAAAAAGCGGTTAGCTCCTT
CGGTCCTCCGATCGTTGTCAGAAGTAAGTTGGCCGCAGTGTTATCACTCATGGTTATGGCAGCACTGCAT
AATTCTCTTACTGTCATGCCATCCGTAAGATGCTTTTCTGTGACTGGTGAGTACTCAACCAAGTCATTCT
GAGAATAGTGTATGCGGCGACCGAGTTGCTCTTGCCCGGCGTCAATACGGGATAATACCGCGCCACATAG
CAGAACTTTAAAAGTGCTCATCATTGGAAAACGTTCTTCGGGGCGAAAACTCTCAAGGATCTTACCGCTG
TTGAGATCCAGTTCGATGTAACCCACTCGTGCACCCAACTGATCTTCAGCATCTTTTACTTTCACCAGCG
TTTCTGGGTGAGCAAAAACAGGAAGGCAAAATGCCGCAAAAAAGGGAATAAGGGCGACACGGAAATGTTG
AATACTCATACTCTTCCTTTTTCAATATTATTGAAGCATTTATCAGGGTTATTGTCTCATGAGCGGATAC
ATATTTGAATGT
Features (pLannotate 1.2.2; 17 found; start..end, strand, type, name):
     59..487     +  rep_origin     f1 ori (sequence partly withheld): f1 bacteriophage origin of replication; arrow indicates direction of (+) strand synthesis
    519..586     -  CDS            lacZα (fragment): LacZα fragment of β-galactosidase; lacZ fragment
    645..693     +  polyA_signal   poly(A) signal: synthetic polyadenylation signal
    707..798     +  misc_feature   pause site: RNA polymerase II transcriptional pause signal from the human α2 globin gene
   1463..1493    +  promoter       lac UV5 promoter: E. coli lac promoter with an "up" mutation
   1517..1546    +  promoter       cat promoter (fragment): promoter of the E. coli cat gene encoding chloramphenicol acetyltransferase
   1547..2206    +  CDS            CmR: chloramphenicol acetyltransferase; cat; confers resistance to chloramphenicol
   2385..2543    +  CDS            ccdA (fragment): CCDA_ECO57 - Also known as H, letA. Experimental evidence at protein level: Swiss-Prot protein existence level 1. Antitoxin component of a type II toxin-antitoxin (TA) system which inhibits the post-segregational killing (PSK) of plasmid-free cells, also referred to as a plasmid addiction system. Binds to and blocks the activity of CcdB; will also remove bound CcdB protein from the CcdB-GyrA complex by forming a CcdA-CcdB complex, a process termed rejuvenation. Functions as a transcriptional corepressor for the ccdAB operon, repression also requires CcdB (By similarity). From Escherichia coli
   2548..2850    +  CDS            ccdB: CCDB_ECOLI - Also known as G, letB, letD. Experimental evidence at protein level: Swiss-Prot protein existence level 1. Toxic component of a type II toxin-antitoxin (TA) system, functioning in plasmid maintainence. Responsible for the post- segregational killing (PSK) of plasmid-free cells, also referred to as a plasmid addiction system. Half-life of over 2 hours. Cell killing by CcdB is accompanied by filamentation, defects in chromosome and plasmid segregation, defects in cell division, formation of anucleate cells, decreased DNA synthesis and plasmid loss. Interferes with the activity of DN
   2956..3022    +  intron         Mhc intron: modified Drosophila myosin heavy chain intron 16 (Pfeiffer et al., 2010)
   3034..3219    +  CDS            BFPsol (fragment): BFPsol is a fluorescent protein published in 2006, derived from Aequorea victoria.
   3262..3383    -  polyA_signal   SV40 poly(A) signal: SV40 polyadenylation signal
   3406..3474    -  CDS            large T antigen (fragment): large T antigen from SV40 (simian virus 40)
   3491..3697    +  CDS            tetA (fragment): TCR3_ECOLX - Experimental evidence at protein level: Swiss-Prot protein existence level 1. Resistance to tetracycline by an active tetracycline efflux. This is an energy-dependent process that decreases the accumulation of the antibiotic in whole cells. This protein functions as a metal- tetracycline/H(+) antiporter. From Escherichia coli. This protein is used as a marker in many commonly used cloning vectors, such as pBR322 and pACYC184.
   3818..4406    -  rep_origin     ori: high-copy-number ColE1/pMB1/pBR322/pUC origin of replication
   4577..5437    -  CDS            AmpR: β-lactamase; bla; confers resistance to ampicillin, carbenicillin, and related antibiotics
   5438..32      -  promoter       AmpR promoter (across the origin): bla
