[The description below was written by a language model from this plasmid's Addgene catalogue record and pLannotate feature annotations shown in this document.]
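Description:
pSTAP-seq_fly-ssp3 is a STAP-seq screening vector built on the Promega pGL3 (pGL3 Promoter) backbone and designed for use with Drosophila sequences. It measures how strongly candidate core-promoter fragments respond to a defined enhancer. The plasmid replicates in E. coli from a high-copy ColE1/pUC-type origin and also carries an f1 phage origin. It is selected with ampicillin (β-lactamase) and chloramphenicol (cat). Because it contains an intact ccdB toxin gene, it has to be maintained in a ccdB-tolerant strain.

According to the depositor, the region between the BglII and FseI sites of pGL3 Promoter was replaced by a cassette that holds the chloramphenicol resistance gene and the ccdB suicide gene. This cassette is flanked by homology arms that are used to clone candidate fragments during library generation. Inserting a genomic fragment in the core-promoter position displaces CmR–ccdB, so non-recombinant plasmids are counterselected in standard strains. Downstream lie a modified Drosophila myosin heavy chain intron 16 and a truncated sgGFP open reading frame, which the automated annotation labels as a BFPsol fragment. An SV40 polyadenylation signal follows, so transcripts that initiate within a candidate are spliced and polyadenylated. Upstream, the pGL3-derived synthetic poly(A) signal and transcriptional pause site limit read-through from the backbone.

The recorded insert is a 602 bp D. melanogaster ssp3 enhancer. The feature table does not annotate it, and its cloning sites are not recorded; an unannotated stretch between the pause site and the CmR–ccdB cassette could hold it, but the record does not confirm this. In a screen, enhancer responsiveness is determined by measuring the abundance of transcripts originating from each candidate in the library.
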