Addgene plasmid #86382: pSTAP-seq_fly-ssp3
Purpose: Vector to measure enhancer responsiveness of candidates from a genomic library (cloned instead of the core promoter) by determining the abundance of transcripts originating from each candidate.
Depositing lab: Alexander Stark. Depositing organization: Research Institute of Molecular Pathology (IMP). Publication: Genome-wide assessment of sequence-intrinsic enhancer responsiveness at single-base-pair resolution. Arnold CD, Zabidi MA, Pagani M, Rath M, Schernhuber K, Kazmar T, Stark A. Nat Biotechnol. 2016 Dec 26. doi: 10.1038/nbt.3739. PubMed 28024147.
Backbone
  Vector backbone: pGL3
  Backbone manufacturer: Promega
  Backbone size w/o insert (bp): 3426
  Vector type: STAP-seq screening vector
Growth in bacteria
  Bacterial resistance: Chloramphenicol and Ampicillin, 25 & 100 μg/mL
  Growth temperature: 37°C
  Growth strain: ccdB Survival
  Copy number: High Copy
Gene/Insert
  Gene/Insert name: D. melanogaster ssp3 enhancer
  Species: D. melanogaster (fly)
  Insert size (bp): 602
  Cloning method: Restriction Enzyme; 5′ cloning site unknown (unknown if destroyed); 3′ cloning site unknown (unknown if destroyed)
  Sequencing primers: 5′ RVprimer3
Terms and licenses: Academic/Nonprofit Terms; Industry Terms: Not Available to Industry
Depositor comments: to consruct the STAP-seq screening vector from pGL3 Promoter we replaced the sequence between the BglII and FseI sites with the following sequence, containing a ccdB suicide gene next to the Chloramphenicole resistance gene flanked by homology arms (used for cloning the candidates during library generation), an intron (mhc16), an ORF (truncated sgGFP, Qbiogene, Inc)
How to cite: pSTAP-seq_fly-ssp3 was a gift from Alexander Stark (Addgene plasmid # 86382 ; http://n2t.net/addgene:86382 ; RRID:Addgene_86382)
